>Addgene plasmid #79725 | NEK1_HUMAN_D0 | depositor partial sequence | sequence record 149047 | Sequence of gene (NEK1_HUMAN) inserted into backbone.
ATGGAGAAGTATGTTAGACTACAGAAGATTGGAGAAGGTTCATTTGGAAAAGCCATTCTTGTTAAATCTA
CAGAAGATGGCAGACAGTATGTTATCAAGGAAATTAACATCTCAAGAATGTCCAGTAAAGAAAGAGAAGA
ATCAAGGAGAGAAGTTGCAGTATTGGCAAACATGAAGCATCCAAATATTGTCCAGTATAGAGAATCATTT
GAAGAAAATGGCTCTCTCTACATAGTAATGGATTACTGTGAGGGAGGGGATCTGTTTAAGCGAATAAATG
CTCAGAAAGGCGTTTTGTTTCAAGAGGATCAGATTTTGGACTGGTTTGTACAGATATGTTTGGCCCTGAA
ACATGTACATGATAGAAAAATTCTTCATCGAGACATTAAATCTCAGAACATATTTTTAACTAAAGATGGA
ACAGTACAACTTGGAGATTTTGGAATTGCTAGAGTTCTTAATAGTACTGTAGAGCTGGCTCGAGCTTGCA
TAGGGACCCCATACTACTTGTCACCTGAAATCTGTGAAAACAAACCTTACAATAATAAAAGTGACATTTG
GGCTCTGGGGTGTGTCCTTTATGAGCTGTGTACACTTAAACATGCTTTTGAAGCTGGCAGTATGAAAAAC
CTGGTACTGAAGATAATATCTGGATCTTTTCCACCTGTGTCTTTGCATTATTCCTATGATCTCCGCAGTT
TGGTGTCTCAGTTATTTAAAAGAAATCCTAGGGATAGACCATCAGTCAACTCCATATTGGAGAAAGGTTT
TATAGCCAAACGCATTGAAAAGTTTCTCTCTCCTCAGCTTATTGCAGAAGAATTTTGTCTAAAAACATTT
TCGAAGTTTGGATCACAGCCTATACCAGCTAAAAGACCAGCTTCAGGACAAAACTCGATTTCTGTTATGC
CTGCTCAGAAAATTACAAAGCCTGCCGCTAAATATGGAATACCTTTAGCATATAAGAAATATGGAGATAA
AAAA
