>Addgene plasmid #79725 | NEK1_HUMAN_D0 | addgene partial sequence | sequence record 156468 | T7 5'-TAATACGACTCACTATAGGG-3'
ATTAAGCGGCCGCCCTGCAGGACTCGAGTTCTAGAAATAATTTTGTTTAACTTTAAGAAGGAGATATACA
TATGAAATCTTCTCACCATCACCATCACCATCACCATCACCATGAAAACCTGTACTTCCAATCCAATGCA
ATGGAGAAGTATGTTAGACTACAGAAGATTGGAGAAGGTTCATTTGGAAAAGCCATTCTTGTTAAATCTA
CAGAAGATGGCAGACAGTATGTTATCAAGGAAATTAACATCTCAAGAATGTCCAGTAAAGAAAGAGAAGA
ATCAAGGAGAGAAGTTGCAGTATTGGCAAACATGAAGCATCCAAATATTGTCCAGTATAGAGAATCATTT
GAAGAAAATGGCTCTCTCTACATAGTAATGGATTACTGTGAGGGAGGGGATCTGTTTAAGCGAATAAATG
CTCAGAAAGGCGTTTTGTTTCAAGAGGATCAGATTTTGGACTGGTTTGTACAGATATGTTTGGCCCTGAA
ACATGTACATGATAGAAAAATTCTTCATCGAGACATTAAATCTCAGAACATATTTTTAACTAAAGATGGA
ACAGTACAACTTGGAGATTTTGGAATTGCTAGAGTTCTTAATAGTACTGTAGAGCTGGCTCGAGCTTGCA
TAGGGACCCCATACTACTTGTCACCTGAAATCTGTGAAAACAAACCTTACAATAATAAAAGTGACATTTG
GGCTCTGGGGTGTGTCCTTTATGAGCTGTGTACACTTAAACATGCTTTTGA
