>Addgene plasmid #79725 | NEK1_HUMAN_D0 | addgene partial sequence | sequence record 156469 | T7term 5'-GCTAGTTATTGCTCAGCGG-3'
TTAGCAGCCGGATCAGCGCGCACGCGTGGTACCGGCCGGCCACCAGGTGGCGCGCCGCGATCGCGGATCC
GTTATCCACTTCCAATGTTATTATTTTTTATCTCCATATTTCTTATATGCTAAAGGTATTCCATATTTAG
CGGCAGGCTTTGTAATTTTCTGAGCAGGCATAACAGAAATCGAGTTTTGTCCTGAAGCTGGTCTTTTAGC
TGGTATAGGCTGTGATCCAAACTTCGAAAATGTTTTTAGACAAAATTCTTCTGCAATAAGCTGAGGAGAG
AGAAACTTTTCAATGCGTTTGGCTATAAAACCTTTCTCCAATATGGAGTTGACTGATGGTCTATCCCTAG
GATTTCTTTTAAATAACTGAGACACCAAACTGCGGAGATCATAGGAATAATGCAAAGACACAGGTGGAAA
AGATCCAGATATTATCTTCAGTACCAGGTTTTTCATACTGCCAGCTTCAAAAGCATGTTTAAGTGTACAC
AGCTCATAAAGGACACACCCCAGAGCCCAAATGTCACTTTTATTATTGTAAGGTTTGTTTTCACAGATTT
CAGGTGACAAGTAGTATGGGGTCCCTATGCAAGCTCGAGCCAGCTCTACAGTACTATTAAGAACTCTAGC
AATTCCAAAATCTCCAAGTTGTACTGTTCCATCTTTAGTTAAAAATATGTTCTGAGATTTAATGTCTCGA
TGAAGAATTTTTCTATCATGTACATGTTTCAGGGCCAAACATATCTGTACAAACCAGTCCAAAATCTGAT
CCTCTTGAAACAAA
