[The description below was written by a language model from this plasmid's Addgene catalogue record.]
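Description:
NEK1_HUMAN_D0 is a bacterial expression plasmid that encodes the kinase domain of human NEK1, a NIMA-related protein kinase. It is built on the pET His10 TEV LIC cloning vector (2B-T-10), a pET-family backbone designed for ligation independent cloning, which was the method used to insert the NEK1 fragment. The plasmid is selected with ampicillin, is recorded as low copy, and is propagated in a standard cloning strain (DH5alpha). The record does not state the origin of replication or the exact residue boundaries of the kinase domain, and no feature table is provided.

Expression is driven by the T7 promoter, so protein production requires a host that supplies T7 RNA polymerase rather than the cloning strain used for maintenance. The backbone adds an N-terminal ten-histidine tag followed by a TEV protease recognition site. This arrangement allows the fusion protein to be captured by immobilised metal affinity chromatography, after which the tag can be cleaved off with TEV protease.

The construct belongs to an open library of human kinase domain constructs assembled for automated bacterial expression. It is intended to be co-expressed with the Lambda phosphatase plasmid that accompanies the set, and a YopH phosphatase vector is also available in the collection. The record states that phosphatase co-expression enhances bacterial kinase expression; in general this approach keeps the kinase dephosphorylated, which can limit toxicity and heterogeneity arising from kinase activity in E. coli. Typical uses would be producing recombinant NEK1 kinase domain for biochemical, biophysical or structural work.
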