Addgene plasmid #79725: NEK1_HUMAN_D0
Purpose: This plasmid encodes the kinase domain of NEK1. Intended for co-expression with Lambda Phosphatase that accompanies this set to enhance bacterial kinase expression.
Depositing lab: John Chodera & Nicholas Levinson & Markus Seeliger. Depositing organization: Memorial Sloan-Kettering Cancer Center. Publication: An open library of human kinase domain constructs for automated bacterial expression. Albanese SK, Parton DL, Isik M, Rodriguez-Laureano L, Hanson SM, Behr JM, Gradia S, Jeans C, Levinson NM, Seeliger MA, Chodera JD. Biochemistry. 2018 Jul 13. doi: 10.1021/acs.biochem.7b01081. PubMed 30004690.
Backbone
  Vector backbone: pET His10 TEV LIC cloning vector (2B-T-10)
  Backbone manufacturer: Scott Gradia (Addgene plasmid # 78173)
  Vector type: Bacterial Expression
Growth in bacteria
  Bacterial resistance: Ampicillin, 100 μg/mL
  Growth temperature: 37°C
  Growth strain: DH5alpha
  Copy number: Low Copy
Gene/Insert
  Gene/Insert name: NEK1
  Species: H. sapiens (human)
  Entrez Gene: NEK1 (a.k.a. ALS24, NY-REN-55, OFD2, SRPS2, SRPS2A, SRTD6)
  Promoter: T7
  Tag / fusion protein: His10-TEV (N terminal on backbone)
  Cloning method: Ligation Independent Cloning
  Sequencing primers: 5′ T7; 3′ T7 reverse
Terms and licenses: Academic/Nonprofit Terms; Industry Terms: Not Available to Industry
Depositor comments: This plasmid was generated as part of an open library of human kinase domain constructs for automated bacterial expression. The work can be found here doi: http://dx.doi.org/10.1101/038711 The lambda phosphatase expression vector can be found at https://www.addgene.org/79748/ The YopH Phosphatase expression vector can be found at https://www.addgene.org/79749/
How to cite: NEK1_HUMAN_D0 was a gift from John Chodera & Nicholas Levinson & Markus Seeliger (Addgene plasmid # 79725 ; http://n2t.net/addgene:79725 ; RRID:Addgene_79725)
